>Addgene plasmid #132115 | pDONR221_SLC29A4 | addgene full sequence | sequence record 265285 | Addgene NGS Result
CTTTCCTGCGTTATCCCCTGATTCTGTGGATAACCGTATTACCGCCTTTGAGTGAGCTGATACCGCTCGC
CGCAGCCGAACGACCGAGCGCAGCGAGTCAGTGAGCGAGGAAGCGGAAGAGCGCCCAATACGCAAACCGC
CTCTCCCCGCGCGTTGGCCGATTCATTAATGCAGCTGGCACGACAGGTTTCCCGACTGGAAAGCGGGCAG
TGAGCGCAACGCAATTAATACGCGTACCGCTAGCCAGGAAGAGTTTGTAGAAACGCAAAAAGGCCATCCG
TCAGGATGGCCTTCTGCTTAGTTTGATGCCTGGCAGTTTATGGCGGGCGTCCTGCCCGCCACCCTCCGGG
CCGTTGCTTCACAACGTTCAAATCCGCTCCCGGCGGATTTGTCCTACTCAGGAGAGCGTTCACCGACAAA
CAACAGATAAAACGAAAGGCCCAGTCTTCCGACTGAGCCTTTCGTTTTATTTGATGCCTGGCAGTTCCCT
ACTCTCGCGTTAACGCTAGCATGGATGTTTTCCCAGTCACGACGTTGTAAAACGACGGCCAGTCTTAAGC
TCGGGCCCCAAATAATGATTTTATTTTGACTGATAGTGACCTGTTCGTTGCAACACATTGATGAGCAATG
CTTTTTTATAATGCCAACTTTGTACAAAAAAGCAGGCTCCACCATGGGCTCCGTGGGCTCTCAGCGGCTG
GAGGAGCCATCCGTGGCAGGAACACCCGACCCTGGCGTGGTCATGTCCTTCACCTTTGATTCTCACCAGC
TGGAGGAGGCAGCAGAGGCAGCACAGGGACAGGGCCTGAGGGCCCGCGGCGTGCCTGCCTTCACCGACAC
CACACTGGATGAGCCAGTGCCCGACGATAGATACCACGCCATCTATTTTGCAATGCTGCTGGCAGGAGTG
GGCTTCCTGCTGCCTTACAACTCTTTTATCACCGACGTGGATTACCTGCACCACAAGTATCCAGGCACAA
GCATCGTGTTCGACATGTCCCTGACCTATATCCTGGTGGCCCTGGCAGCCGTGCTGCTGAACAATGTGCT
GGTGGAGAGGCTGACCCTGCACACAAGGATCACCGCAGGATACCTGCTGGCCCTGGGACCACTGCTGTTC
ATCAGCATCTGCGACGTGTGGCTGCAGCTGTTTTCCCGGGATCAGGCCTATGCCATCAATCTGGCAGCAG
TGGGAACAGTGGCCTTCGGCTGTACCGTGCAGCAGAGCTCCTTTTACGGCTATACAGGCATGCTGCCTAA
GAGATACACCCAGGGCGTGATGACAGGAGAGAGCACCGCAGGCGTGATGATCTCTCTGAGCAGGATCCTG
ACAAAGCTGCTGCTGCCAGACGAGCGCGCCTCTACCCTGATCTTCTTTCTGGTGAGCGTGGCCCTGGAGC
TGCTGTGCTTCCTGCTGCACCTGCTGGTGCGGAGATCTAGGTTCGTGCTGTTTTACACCACAAGGCCAAG
AGATAGCCACAGGGGCCGCCCTGGACTGGGAAGGGGATACGGATATAGGGTGCACCACGACGTGGTGGCA
GGCGATGTGCACTTTGAGCACCCTGCACCAGCCCTGGCACCTAACGAGTCTCCAAAGGACAGCCCAGCAC
ACGAGGTGACAGGATCCGGAGGCGCCTATATGAGGTTCGATGTGCCAAGGCCTAGAGTGCAGCGGTCTTG
GCCCACCTTTAGAGCCCTGCTGCTGCACAGATACGTGGTGGCAAGAGTGATCTGGGCCGACATGCTGAGC
ATCGCCGTGACATATTTCATCACCCTGTGCCTGTTTCCCGGCCTGGAGTCCGAGATCCGCCACTGTATCC
TGGGCGAGTGGCTGCCTATCCTGATCATGGCCGTGTTCAATCTGAGCGACTTTGTGGGCAAGATCCTGGC
CGCCCTGCCAGTGGATTGGAGGGGAACCCACCTGCTGGCATGCTCTTGTCTGAGAGTGGTGTTCATCCCC
CTGTTTATCCTGTGCGTGTACCCTAGCGGCATGCCAGCCCTGAGACACCCAGCATGGCCATGTATCTTCT
CTCTGCTGATGGGCATCAGCAACGGCTATTTTGGATCCGTGCCAATGATCCTGGCAGCAGGCAAGGTGTC
CCCAAAGCAGAGGGAGCTGGCAGGCAATACCATGACAGTGAGCTACATGTCCGGACTGACACTGGGATCC
GCCGTGGCCTACTGCACATATTCTCTGACCAGGGATGCACACGGAAGCTGTCTGCACGCATCCACCGCAA
ACGGATCTATCCTGGCAGGACTGGACCCAGCTTTCTTGTACAAAGTTGGCATTATAAGAAAGCATTGCTT
ATCAATTTGTTGCAACGAACAGGTCACTATCAGTCAAAATAAAATCATTATTTGCCATCCAGCTGATATC
CCCTATAGTGAGTCGTATTACATGGTCATAGCTGTTTCCTGGCAGCTCTGGCCCGTGTCTCAAAATCTCT
GATGTTACATTGCACAAGATAAAAATATATCATCATGAACAATAAAACTGTCTGCTTACATAAACAGTAA
TACAAGGGGTGTTATGAGCCATATTCAACGGGAAACGTCGAGGCCGCGATTAAATTCCAACATGGATGCT
GATTTATATGGGTATAAATGGGCTCGCGATAATGTCGGGCAATCAGGTGCGACAATCTATCGCTTGTATG
GGAAGCCCGATGCGCCAGAGTTGTTTCTGAAACATGGCAAAGGTAGCGTTGCCAATGATGTTACAGATGA
GATGGTCAGACTAAACTGGCTGACGGAATTTATGCCTCTTCCGACCATCAAGCATTTTATCCGTACTCCT
GATGATGCATGGTTACTCACCACTGCGATCCCCGGAAAAACAGCATTCCAGGTATTAGAAGAATATCCTG
ATTCAGGTGAAAATATTGTTGATGCGCTGGCAGTGTTCCTGCGCCGGTTGCATTCGATTCCTGTTTGTAA
TTGTCCTTTTAACAGCGATCGCGTATTTCGTCTCGCTCAGGCGCAATCACGAATGAATAACGGTTTGGTT
GATGCGAGTGATTTTGATGACGAGCGTAATGGCTGGCCTGTTGAACAAGTCTGGAAAGAAATGCATAAAC
TTTTGCCATTCTCACCGGATTCAGTCGTCACTCATGGTGATTTCTCACTTGATAACCTTATTTTTGACGA
GGGGAAATTAATAGGTTGTATTGATGTTGGACGAGTCGGAATCGCAGACCGATACCAGGATCTTGCCATC
CTATGGAACTGCCTCGGTGAGTTTTCTCCTTCATTACAGAAACGGCTTTTTCAAAAATATGGTATTGATA
ATCCTGATATGAATAAATTGCAGTTTCATTTGATGCTCGATGAGTTTTTCTAATCAGAATTGGTTAATTG
GTTGTAACACTGGCAGAGCATTACGCTGACTTGACGGGACGGCGCAAGCTCATGACCAAAATCCCTTAAC
GTGAGTTACGCGTCGTTCCACTGAGCGTCAGACCCCGTAGAAAAGATCAAAGGATCTTCTTGAGATCCTT
TTTTTCTGCGCGTAATCTGCTGCTTGCAAACAAAAAAACCACCGCTACCAGCGGTGGTTTGTTTGCCGGA
TCAAGAGCTACCAACTCTTTTTCCGAAGGTAACTGGCTTCAGCAGAGCGCAGATACCAAATACTGTTCTT
CTAGTGTAGCCGTAGTTAGGCCACCACTTCAAGAACTCTGTAGCACCGCCTACATACCTCGCTCTGCTAA
TCCTGTTACCAGTGGCTGCTGCCAGTGGCGATAAGTCGTGTCTTACCGGGTTGGACTCAAGACGATAGTT
ACCGGATAAGGCGCAGCGGTCGGGCTGAACGGGGGGTTCGTGCACACAGCCCAGCTTGGAGCGAACGACC
TACACCGAACTGAGATACCTACAGCGTGAGCTATGAGAAAGCGCCACGCTTCCCGAAGGGAGAAAGGCGG
ACAGGTATCCGGTAAGCGGCAGGGTCGGAACAGGAGAGCGCACGAGGGAGCTTCCAGGGGGAAACGCCTG
GTATCTTTATAGTCCTGTCGGGTTTCGCCACCTCTGACTTGAGCGTCGATTTTTGTGATGCTCGTCAGGG
GGGCGGAGCCTATGGAAAAACGCCAGCAACGCGGCCTTTTTACGGTTCCTGGCCTTTTGCTGGCCTTTTG
CTCACATGTT
Features (pLannotate 1.2.2; 10 found; start..end, strand, type, name):
    121..213     +  CDS            lacI (fragment): lac repressor; lacI; The lac repressor binds to the lac operator to inhibit transcription in E. coli. This inhibition can be relieved by adding lactose or isopropyl-β-D-thiogalactopyranoside (IPTG).
    268..295     -  terminator     rrnB T2 terminator: transcription terminator T2 from the E. coli rrnB gene
    427..470     +  terminator     rrnB T1 terminator: Escherichia coli rrnB; transcription terminator T1 from the E. coli rrnB gene
    517..553     -  CDS            lacZα (fragment): LacZα fragment of β-galactosidase; lacZ fragment
    569..668     +  protein_bind   attL1: mutant version of attL; recombination site for the Gateway® LR reaction LR Clonase™
    674..2263    +  CDS            SLC29A4: S29A4_HUMAN - Also known as ENT4, PMAT. Experimental evidence at protein level: Swiss-Prot protein existence level 1. Functions as a polyspecific organic cation transporter, efficiently transporting many organic cations such as monoamine neurotransmitters 1-methyl-4-phenylpyridinium and biogenic amines including serotonin, dopamine, norepinephrine and epinephrine. May play a role in regulating central nervous system homeostasis of monoamine neurotransmitters. May be involved in luminal transport of organic cations in the kidney and seems to use luminal proton gradient to drive organic cation r
   2265..2364    -  protein_bind   attL2: mutant version of attL; recombination site for the Gateway® LR reaction LR Clonase™
   2382..2400    -  promoter       T7 promoter: promoter for bacteriophage T7 RNA polymerase
   2534..3343    +  CDS            KanR: aminoglycoside phosphotransferase; aph(3')-Ia; confers resistance to kanamycin in bacteria or G418 (Geneticin®) in eukaryotes
   3490..4078    +  rep_origin     ori: high-copy-number ColE1/pMB1/pBR322/pUC origin of replication
