[The description below was written by a language model from this plasmid's Addgene catalogue record and pLannotate feature annotations shown in this document.]
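Description:
pDONR221_SLC29A4 is a Gateway entry clone built on the pDONR221 backbone and carrying a codon-optimized open reading frame for human SLC29A4, also known as ENT4 or PMAT. The plasmid is about 4.1 kb in total, with a 1,590 bp insert. It is maintained in E. coli through a high-copy ColE1/pUC-type origin and selected with kanamycin via an aminoglycoside phosphotransferase (KanR) gene. Although the catalogue lists the vector type as mammalian expression, the annotated features show no eukaryotic promoter or polyadenylation signal, so the plasmid serves as a donor of the ORF rather than as an expression vector in its own right.

The SLC29A4 coding sequence sits between attL1 and attL2, the recombination sites used in the Gateway LR reaction. This lets the ORF be transferred directionally and in frame into any attR-containing destination vector, which then supplies the promoter, tags and selection suited to the experiment. Upstream of the cassette, rrnB T1 and T2 terminators insulate the insert from read-through transcription in bacteria. A T7 promoter lies just beyond attL2, facing back toward the insert. The short lacI and lacZα fragments are backbone remnants with no evident functional role, and the record mentions no tags. The encoded protein is a polyspecific organic cation transporter that moves monoamines such as serotonin, dopamine, norepinephrine and epinephrine. The clone belongs to a consortium collection of solute carrier ORFs intended for subcloning into custom expression vectors for transporter studies and drug discovery.
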