Addgene plasmid #132115: pDONR221_SLC29A4
Purpose: Gateway entry clone with codon-optimized ORF sequence for subcloning into custom expression vectors
Depositing lab: RESOLUTE Consortium & Giulio Superti-Furga. Depositing organization: CeMM Research Center for Molecular Medicine. Publication: The RESOLUTE consortium: unlocking SLC transporters for drug discovery. Superti-Furga G, Lackner D, Wiedmer T, Ingles-Prieto A, Barbosa B, Girardi E, Goldmann U, Gurtl B, Klavins K, Klimek C, Lindinger S, Lineiro-Retes E, Muller AC, Onstein S, Redinger G, Reil D, Sedlyarov V, Wolf G, Crawford M, Everley R, ... Steppan CM. Nat Rev Drug Discov. 2020 Jul;19(7):429-430. doi: 10.1038/d41573-020-00056-6. PubMed 32265506.
Backbone
  Vector backbone: pDONR221
  Backbone manufacturer: Thermo Fisher Scientific
  Backbone size w/o insert (bp): 2550
  Vector type: Mammalian Expression
Growth in bacteria
  Bacterial resistance: Kanamycin, 50 μg/mL
  Growth temperature: 37°C
  Growth strain: Stbl3
  Copy number: High Copy
Gene/Insert
  Gene/Insert name: SLC29A4 (alt name: FLJ34923, ENT4)
  Species: H. sapiens (human)
  Insert size (bp): 1590
  Entrez Gene: SLC29A4 (a.k.a. ENT4, PMAT)
  Cloning method: Gateway Cloning
  Sequencing primers: 5′ M13-fwd; 3′ M13-rev
Terms and licenses: Academic/Nonprofit Terms; Industry Terms
Depositor comments: For more information on the full Resolute plasmid collection, please see www.addgene.org/depositor-collections/re-solute/. Please provide your feedback on this plasmid to the RESOLUTE consortium by filling out their RESOLUTE repository feedback form: https://forms.office.com/Pages/ResponsePage.aspx?id=0e05yklzmkS7rjFGQL4N7z4feCLQvEJAmVcOCM_u885UN1JJRko0Ukg4TVQwNTZLOUxPQVJWT1NHUCQlQCN0PWcu
How to cite: pDONR221_SLC29A4 was a gift from RESOLUTE Consortium & Giulio Superti-Furga (Addgene plasmid # 132115 ; http://n2t.net/addgene:132115 ; RRID:Addgene_132115)
