>Addgene plasmid #132115 | pDONR221_SLC29A4 | depositor partial sequence | sequence record 253630 | Codon-optimized ORF of SLC29A4
ATGGGCTCCGTGGGCTCTCAGCGGCTGGAGGAGCCATCCGTGGCAGGAACACCCGACCCTGGCGTGGTCA
TGTCCTTCACCTTTGATTCTCACCAGCTGGAGGAGGCAGCAGAGGCAGCACAGGGACAGGGCCTGAGGGC
CCGCGGCGTGCCTGCCTTCACCGACACCACACTGGATGAGCCAGTGCCCGACGATAGATACCACGCCATC
TATTTTGCAATGCTGCTGGCAGGAGTGGGCTTCCTGCTGCCTTACAACTCTTTTATCACCGACGTGGATT
ACCTGCACCACAAGTATCCAGGCACAAGCATCGTGTTCGACATGTCCCTGACCTATATCCTGGTGGCCCT
GGCAGCCGTGCTGCTGAACAATGTGCTGGTGGAGAGGCTGACCCTGCACACAAGGATCACCGCAGGATAC
CTGCTGGCCCTGGGACCACTGCTGTTCATCAGCATCTGCGACGTGTGGCTGCAGCTGTTTTCCCGGGATC
AGGCCTATGCCATCAATCTGGCAGCAGTGGGAACAGTGGCCTTCGGCTGTACCGTGCAGCAGAGCTCCTT
TTACGGCTATACAGGCATGCTGCCTAAGAGATACACCCAGGGCGTGATGACAGGAGAGAGCACCGCAGGC
GTGATGATCTCTCTGAGCAGGATCCTGACAAAGCTGCTGCTGCCAGACGAGCGCGCCTCTACCCTGATCT
TCTTTCTGGTGAGCGTGGCCCTGGAGCTGCTGTGCTTCCTGCTGCACCTGCTGGTGCGGAGATCTAGGTT
CGTGCTGTTTTACACCACAAGGCCAAGAGATAGCCACAGGGGCCGCCCTGGACTGGGAAGGGGATACGGA
TATAGGGTGCACCACGACGTGGTGGCAGGCGATGTGCACTTTGAGCACCCTGCACCAGCCCTGGCACCTA
ACGAGTCTCCAAAGGACAGCCCAGCACACGAGGTGACAGGATCCGGAGGCGCCTATATGAGGTTCGATGT
GCCAAGGCCTAGAGTGCAGCGGTCTTGGCCCACCTTTAGAGCCCTGCTGCTGCACAGATACGTGGTGGCA
AGAGTGATCTGGGCCGACATGCTGAGCATCGCCGTGACATATTTCATCACCCTGTGCCTGTTTCCCGGCC
TGGAGTCCGAGATCCGCCACTGTATCCTGGGCGAGTGGCTGCCTATCCTGATCATGGCCGTGTTCAATCT
GAGCGACTTTGTGGGCAAGATCCTGGCCGCCCTGCCAGTGGATTGGAGGGGAACCCACCTGCTGGCATGC
TCTTGTCTGAGAGTGGTGTTCATCCCCCTGTTTATCCTGTGCGTGTACCCTAGCGGCATGCCAGCCCTGA
GACACCCAGCATGGCCATGTATCTTCTCTCTGCTGATGGGCATCAGCAACGGCTATTTTGGATCCGTGCC
AATGATCCTGGCAGCAGGCAAGGTGTCCCCAAAGCAGAGGGAGCTGGCAGGCAATACCATGACAGTGAGC
TACATGTCCGGACTGACACTGGGATCCGCCGTGGCCTACTGCACATATTCTCTGACCAGGGATGCACACG
GAAGCTGTCTGCACGCATCCACCGCAAACGGATCTATCCTGGCAGGACTG
